>Addgene plasmid #217085 | pMV-TC1_FR2 | addgene full sequence | sequence record 442030 | Addgene NGS Result
GGCTGCGGCGAGCGGTATCAGCTCACTCAAAGGCGGTAATACGGTTACCCACAGAATCAGGGGATAACGC
AGGAAAGAACATGTGAGCAAAAGGCCAGCAAAAGGCCAGGAACCGTAAAAAGGCCGCGTTGCTGGCGTTT
TTCCATAGGCTCCGCCCCCCTGACGAGCATCACAAAAATCGACGCTCAAGTCAGAGGTGGCGAAACCCGA
CAGGACTATAAAGATACCAGGCGTTTCCCCCTGGAAGCTCCCTCGTGCGCTCTCCTGTTCCGACCCTGCC
GCTTACCGGATACCTGTCCGCCTTTCTCCCTTCGGGAAGCGTGGCGCTTTCTCATAGCTCACGCTGTAGG
TATCTCAGTTCGGTGTAGGTCGTTCGCTCCAAGCTGGGCTGTGTGCACGAACCCCCCGTTCAGCCCGACC
GCTGCGCCTTATCCGGTAACTATCGTCTTGAGTCCAACCCGGTAAGACACGACTTATCGCCACTGGCAGC
AGCCACTGGTAACAGGATTAGCAGAGCGAGGTATGTAGGCGGTGCTACAGAGTTCTTGAAGTGGTGGCCT
AACTACGGCTACACTAGAAGAACAGTATTTGGTATCTGCGCTCTGCTGAAGCCAGTTACCTTCGGAAAAA
GAGTTGGTAGCTCTTGATCCGGCAAACAAACCACCGCTGGTAGCGGTGGTTTTTTTGTTTGCAAGCAGCA
GATTACGCGCAGAAAAAAAGGATCTCAAGAAGATCCTTTGATCTTTTCTACGGGGTCTGACGCTCAGTGG
AACGAAAACTCACGTTAAGGGATTTTGGTCATGAGATTATCAAAAAGGATCTTCACCTAGATCCTTTTAA
ATTAAAAATGAAGTTTTAAATCAATCTAAAGTATATATGAGTAAACTTGGTCTGACAGTTACCAATGCTT
AATCAGTGAGGCACCTATCTCAGCGATCTGTCTCTTTCGTTCATCCATAGTTGCCTGACTCCCCGTCGTG
TAGATAACTACGATACGGGAGGGCTTACCATCTGGCCCCAGTGCTGCAATAATACCGCGGGACCCACGCT
CACCGGCTCCAGATTTATCAGCAATAAACCAGCCAGCCGGAAGGGCCGAGCGCAGAAGTGGTCCTGCAAC
TTTATCCGCCTCCATCCAGTCTATTAATTGTTGCCGGGAAGCTAGAGTAAGTAGTTCGCCAGTTAATAGT
TTGCGCAACGTTGTTGCCATCGCTACAGGCATCGTGGTATCACGCTCGTCGTTTGGTATGGCTTCATTCA
GCTCCGGTTCCCAACGATCAAGGCGAGTTACATGATCCCCCATGTTGCGCAAAAAAGCGGTTAGCTCCTT
CGGTCCTCCGATCGTTGTCAGAAGTAAGTTGGCCGCCGTGTTATCACTCATGGTTATGGCAGCACTACAT
AATTCTCTTACTGTCATGCCATCCGTAAGATGCTTTTCTGTGACTGGTGAGTACTCAACCAAGTCATTCT
GAGAATAGTGTATGCGGCGACCGAGTTGCTCTTGCCCGGCGTCAATACGGGATAATACCGCGCCACATAG
CAGAACTTTAAAAGTGCTCATCATTGGAAAACGTTCTTCGGGGCGAAAACTCTCAAGGATCTTACCGCTG
TTGAGATCCAGTTCGATGTAACCCACTCGTGCACCCAACTGATCTTCAGCATCTTTTACTTTCACCAGCG
TTTCTGGGTGAGCAAAAACAGGAAGGCAAAATGCCGCAAAAAAGGGAATAAGGGCGACACGGAAATGTTG
AATACTCATACTCTTCCTTTTTCAATATTATTGAAGCATTTATCAGGGTTATTGTCTCATGAGCGGATAC
ATATTTGAATGTATTTAGAAAAATAAACAAATAGGGGTTCCGCGCACATTTCCCCGAAAAGTGCCACCTG
ACGTCTAAGAAACCATTATTATCATGACATTAACCTATAAAAATAGGCGTATCACGAGGCCCTTTCGTTG
TAAAACGACGGCCAGTCGAACCACGCAATGCGTCTCGATCCGCAGTGTCTTGCGTCTCTAAGCTTTACAC
TGCTCAAAAAAATTAGAGGAACACTTTTTAATCAGAGTATAGCAACCTATCAGTCAAACTTCTGGGATAT
TGATCTGGTCAGTTAAGTAGCAGAGGGGGTTGTTAATCAGTTTCTGCTGCTTTGTTGTTAATGAAATCAA
CAACAGGAGCATCAGAGGGGCAACAATGAGACGGCCCCCAAAACAGGAATGGCTTTCCAGGTTGAGGCCA
CTGATACTTTTTTCCCTCCTCATCTCTTTTGGCTGATTTTTTACTGACTGACTTTCTACTGCTGTAGTTA
TTCATTTGGCTTGGATCAACATCTCTGTTGATAGCACCGGTGCTAGCAATTCTACCGGGTAGGGGAGGCG
CTTTTCCCAAGGCAGTCTGGAGCATGCGCTTTAGCAGCCCCGCTGGGCACTTGGCGCTACACAAGTGGCC
TCTGGCCTCGCACACATTCCACATCCACCGGTAGGCGCCAACCGGCTCCGTTCTTTGGTGGCCCCTTCGC
GCCACCTTCTACTCCTCCCCTAGTCAGGAAGTTCCCCCCCGCCCCGCAGCTCGCGTCGTGCAGGACGTGA
CAAATGGAAGTAGCACGTCTCACTAGTCTCGTGCAGATGGACAGCACCGCTGAGCAATGGAAGCGGGTAG
GCCTTTGGGGCAGCGGCCAATAGCAGCTTTGCTCCTTCGCTTTCTGGGCTCAGAGGCTGGGAAGGGGTGG
GTCCGGGGGCGGGCTCAGGGGCGGGCTCAGGGGCGGGGCGGGCGCCCGAAGGTCCTCCGGAGGCCCGGCA
TTCTGCACGCTTCAAAAGCGCACGTCTGCCGCGCTGTTCTCCTCTTCCTCATCTCCGGGCCTTTCGACCT
GCAGCCAACGCCACCATGGGGACCGAGTACAAGCCCACGGTGCGCCTCGCCACCCGCGACGACGTCCCCC
GGGCCGTACGCACCCTCGCCGCCGCGTTCGCCGACTACCCCGCCACGCGCCACACCGTCGACCCGGACCG
CCACATCGAGCGGGTCACCGAGCTGCAAGAACTCTTCCTCACGCGCGTCGGGCTCGACATCGGCAAGGTG
TGGGTCGCGGACGACGGCGCCGCGGTGGCGGTCTGGACCACGCCGGAGAGCGTCGAAGCGGGGGCGGTGT
TCGCCGAGATCGGCCCGCGCATGGCCGAGTTGAGCGGTTCCCGGCTGGCCGCGCAGCAACAGATGGAAGG
CCTCCTGGCGCCGCACCGGCCCAAGGAGCCCGCGTGGTTCCTGGCCACCGTCGGCGTCTCGCCCGACCAC
CAGGGCAAGGGTCTGGGCAGCGCCGTCGTGCTCCCCGGAGTGGAGGCGGCCGAGCGCGCCGGGGTGCCCG
CCTTCCTGGAGACCTCCGCGCCCCGCAACCTCCCCTTCTACGAGCGGCTCGGCTTCACCGTCACCGCCGA
CGTCGAGGTGCCCGAAGGACCGCGCACCTGGTGCATGACCCGCAAGCCCGGTGCCATCGATGCCACTAAC
TTCTCCCTGTTGAAACAAGCAGGGGATGTCGAAGAGAATCCCGGGCCAATGGTGAGCAAGGGCGAGGAGC
TGTTCACCGGGGTGGTGCCCATCCTGGTCGAGCTGGACGGCGACGTAAACGGCCACAAGTTCAGCGTGTC
CGGCGAGGGCGAGGGCGATGCCACCTACGGCAAGCTGACCCTGAAGTTCATCTGCACCACCGGCAAGCTG
CCCGTGCCCTGGCCCACCCTCGTGACCACCCTGACCTACGGCGTGCAGTGCTTCAGCCGCTACCCCGACC
ACATGAAGCAGCACGACTTCTTCAAGTCCGCCATGCCCGAAGGCTACGTCCAGGAGCGCACCATCTTCTT
CAAGGACGACGGCAACTACAAGACCCGCGCCGAGGTGAAGTTCGAGGGCGACACCCTGGTGAACCGCATC
GAGCTGAAGGGCATCGACTTCAAGGAGGACGGCAACATCCTGGGGCACAAGCTGGAGTACAACTACAACA
GCCACAACGTCTATATCATGGCCGACAAGCAGAAGAACGGCATCAAGGTGAACTTCAAGATCCGCCACAA
CATCGAGGACGGCAGCGTGCAGCTCGCCGACCACTACCAGCAGAACACCCCCATCGGCGACGGCCCCGTG
CTGCTGCCCGACAACCACTACCTGAGCACCCAGTCCGCCCTGAGCAAAGACCCCAACGAGAAGCGCGATC
ACATGGTCCTGCTGGAGTTCGTGACCGCCGCCGGGATCACTCTCGGCATGGACGAGCTGTACAAGTAATT
AATTAAGCTCGCTGATCAGCCTCGACTGTGCCTTCTAGTTGCCAGCCATCTGTTGTTTGCCCCTCCCCCG
TGCCTTCCTTGACCCTGGAAGGTGCCACTCCCACTGTCCTTTCCTAATAAAATGAGGAAATTGCATCGCA
TTGTCTGAGTAGGTGTCATTCTATTCTGGGGGGTGGGGTGGGGCAGGACAGCAAGGGGGAGGATTGGGAA
GACAATAGCAGGCATGCTGGGGATGCGGTGGGCTCTATGGCTTCTGAGGCGCGCCCTCGAGGAATCATTT
TGAGTTGCTACAATGACATTTTGGCAAAATGGACCAGTCTGCTGCATCATTTTTTCACTTTCATTTTTGG
GGTGTCTTTGATTTCCCCCCTCTATAGGGTGATCATTTTCATTTCTATCAAATTATGTGGCATCATTTTG
TTACTAATACATCACCTACTTTTTATCAGGAAAGATATTCAAGATCATTTTCCCCCCCGTTTAGATCTGA
TGTGTTTTCGAAGTGTTCCTCTAATTTTTTTGAGCAGTGTAGGGCCCAGAGACGGAGTCACTGCCAACCG
AGACGGTCATAGCTGTTTCCTGTGTGCCGCTTCCTCGCTCACTGACTCGCTGCGCTCGGTCGTTC
Features (pLannotate 1.2.2; 9 found; start..end, strand, type, name):
    140..728     -  rep_origin     ori: high-copy-number ColE1/pMB1/pBR322/pUC origin of replication
    899..1759    -  CDS            AmpR: β-lactamase; bla; confers resistance to ampicillin, carbenicillin, and related antibiotics
   1760..1864    -  promoter       AmpR promoter: bla
   1956..1976    -  CDS            lacZα (fragment): LacZα fragment of β-galactosidase; lacZ fragment
   2367..2866    +  promoter       PGK promoter: mouse phosphoglycerate kinase 1 promoter
   2891..3485    +  CDS            PuroR (fragment): puromycin N-acetyltransferase; pac from Streptomyces alboniger; confers resistance to puromycin
   3549..4268    +  CDS            EGFP: the original enhanced GFP (Yang et al., 1996) mammalian codon-optimized
   4296..4520    +  polyA_signal   bGH poly(A) signal: bovine growth hormone polyadenylation signal
   4857..4895    -  rep_origin     RSF ori (fragment): Plasmids containing the RSF 1030 origin of replication can be propagated in E. coli cells that contain additional plasmids with compatible origins.
