[The description below was written by a language model from this plasmid's Addgene catalogue record and pLannotate feature annotations shown in this document.]
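Description:
pMV-TC1_FR2 is the donor plasmid for the TC1_FR2 DNA transposon, built on the pMV backbone and catalogued as a mammalian expression vector. It is a 4,895 nt plasmid propagated in E. coli through a high-copy ColE1/pUC-type origin and selected with ampicillin via the β-lactamase gene and its native promoter. Short annotated fragments of lacZα and of an RSF origin appear to be backbone remnants rather than functional elements.

The recorded insert is the synthetic terminal inverted repeats (TIRs) of TC1_FR2. The automated annotation does not call the TIRs themselves, so their exact positions are not stated. The unannotated stretches on either side of the mammalian cassette are the likely location, but this is an inference from the layout. That cassette consists of the mouse PGK promoter followed by a puromycin N-acetyltransferase coding sequence (annotated as a fragment), then EGFP, and ends with the bovine growth hormone polyadenylation signal. The short gap between PuroR and EGFP suggests the two are expressed from a single transcript, perhaps through a linker or self-cleaving peptide, though the record does not identify such an element.

No transposase gene is annotated on this plasmid, which fits its role as a donor: the matching TC1_FR2 transposase would be supplied in trans from a separate construct. It would recognise the TIRs, excise the intervening cargo and integrate it into the host genome. Stable integration can then be scored by puromycin resistance or sustained EGFP fluorescence. The plasmid comes from a survey of DNA transposon activity in human cells aimed at expanding genome engineering tools.
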