Addgene plasmid #217085: pMV-TC1_FR2
Purpose: Donor plasmid of TC1_FR2 Transposon
Depositing lab: Haoyi Wang. Depositing organization: Institute of Zoology, Chinese Academy of Sciences. Publication: Heterologous survey of 130 DNA transposons in human cells highlights their functional divergence and expands the genome engineering toolbox. Zhang T, Tan S, Tang N, Li Y, Zhang C, Sun J, Guo Y, Gao H, Cai Y, Sun W, Wang C, Fu L, Ma H, Wu Y, Hu X, Zhang X, Gee P, Yan W, Zhao Y, Chen Q, Guo B, Wang H, Zhang YE. Cell. 2024 Jul 11;187(14):3741-3760.e30. doi: 10.1016/j.cell.2024.05.007. Epub 2024 Jun 5. PubMed 38843831.
Backbone
  Vector backbone: pMV
  Vector type: Mammalian Expression
Growth in bacteria
  Bacterial resistance: Ampicillin, 100 μg/mL
  Growth temperature: 37°C
  Growth strain: DH5alpha
  Copy number: High Copy
Gene/Insert
  Gene/Insert name: TIRs of TC1_FR2 transposon (alt name: TC1_FR2)
  Species: Synthetic
  Cloning method: Restriction Enzyme; 5′ cloning site Unknown (unknown if destroyed); 3′ cloning site Unknown (unknown if destroyed)
Terms and licenses: Academic/Nonprofit Terms; Industry Terms: Not Available to Industry
How to cite: pMV-TC1_FR2 was a gift from Haoyi Wang (Addgene plasmid # 217085 ; http://n2t.net/addgene:217085 ; RRID:Addgene_217085)
